>Addgene plasmid #229516 | pCDF_AaRaf1/BSD2 | addgene full sequence | sequence record 468480 | Addgene NGS Result
GGGGAATTGTGAGCGGATAACAATTCCCCTGTAGAAATAATTTTGTTTAACTTTAATAAGGAGATATACC
ATGGGGGGGAGGGACGTTTACCAGCCTTTCCGGCCCCCGGTCACCAACCTGCCTGCTCCGGGTACCGTGT
CCCCGGAGGAGCAGCTGCAGATCCTGAGGGAGAGGCGGGGGCTATGGCACGAGTACGCGCTGGTCATCCC
CTTCCTCACCCGAGCAGGCTACACTCCGGCGCAGATCGATGAGGCAACCGGGGTGACCGGGGTGGAGCAG
AACATGATCGTGGGGGCGTCCCAGGTGCGGCTGTCGCTCATAGCCGGGGGAATGGGAGCGGAGGTGCTGA
ATTTCTTCGATGTGGGAGGGGCAGACCTGCTGTACGAGCTCAGAATTCTGTCCACGGATCAGAGGAAGGC
TTCGGCGGAGTTGATCGTGGAGAAAAAGATGGACCCTAAAGAGGCCAAGGAGCTGGCTCGGGCTGTGAAG
GACTACGATAGGAGGAAGAGGGAGGAGGGGTGGGGATCCTTCAACAACGGCAGGCCGGGGGACTATCTTG
CCTTCGCTTGTTACCGCCAGAGCAAGGAGGTGAGATTCGATGCTGAGAAAGAGATTCTGATCAACAAGGG
GCTCAGCTATGCCGCCTCTGACTCTGCACGGACCAAGTTGAAGGAAGCCCTAGGGTTGGAAGCAGCTCCG
GTGTCACCCGAGCGGGAGGAGGCCGTTAGGGAGGAGGCCGTTAGGTCTAGGTTACAGGTGGTGAGGCTTC
CTAGTAAGCAGGACACGGAAAACTCTCCCCTGCCTGTCATACTGCCTGTAGCTACTGACCTGGCGACTGT
GAAAAAAGCTCCTGCGGTTGGAGCTTTTGGTGATGGTCCTTTTAACGTTTACGGTGCACAGCCTAGATGG
AAGACATGGCTAGCTCTTCCAGGATGGTCCTCTGTCGTGACGTCCCGGGCTCCCATTGCTGTGGTGTTCC
CTGATGCAACTATCTTAGATGTGGGGTCAACTCCGGGAACTGTTGCAAGGCAGGGCAGAAACGAGCCTAT
TTTGTTGGTGGTGGACAAGGGAAACGTCGATCCGGAGGAAGATGCTTACTTTCTGGTGGAGGAAAACCAG
CGCTTGGCTTTGCGGTTAGGTTCGAAACCAGCTGCCACAACCCCAAAGAACTCAAAGACATTCGGGAAAG
TTGTAGTTGTATTGAGACCCCCCCTTTCTGAGGACGAGGATGCAGTTTGGGAATGATCGACCAGGCATTA
CTAGAGTCACACTCCGCTGAGCAATAACTAGCATAACCCCTTGGGGCCTCTAAACGGGTCTTGAGGGGTT
TTTTGAATGCGAGATCTCGATCCCGCGAAATTAATACGACTCACTATAGGGGAATTGTGAGCGGATAACA
ATTCCCCTCTAGAAATAATTTTGTTTAACTTTAAGAAGGAGATATACATATGGCCTCTGCGCAGGGGGAT
GAGTCTAAGGCGACCTCGCAGTCGGGAGTGAAGACAAAGAGCATTCTTTGCATGAACTGCACGGGGAACG
GGGCTGTTGTGTGCTCCCAGTGTAAGGGAAAAGGCTTGAATTCGGTGGATCACTTCAACGGCCGGTACAA
AGCAGGCCAAATTTGCTGGCTGTGCAGGGGCAAGAAACAGATGCTCTGCGGAGAGTGCAACGGTGCCGGA
TTCATTGGTGGCTTTCTGAATACGCAAGACGATTAGTCGACCAGGCATTACTAGAGTCACACTCCGCTGA
GCAATAACTAGCATAACCCCTTGGGGCCTCTAAACGGGTCTTGAGGGGTTTTTTGCTGAAACCTCAGGCA
TTTGAGAAGCACACGGTCACACTGCTTCCGGTAGTCAATAAACCGGTAAACCAGCAATAGACATAAGCGG
CTATTTAACGACCCTGCCCTGAACCGACGACCGGGTCATCGTGGCCGGATCTTGCGGCCCCTCGGCTTGA
ACGAATTGTTAGACATTATTTGCCGACTACCTTGGTGATCTCGCCTTTCACGTAGTGGACAAATTCTTCC
AACTGATCTGCGCGCGAGGCCAAGCGATCTTCTTCTTGTCCAAGATAAGCCTGTCTAGCTTCAAGTATGA
CGGGCTGATACTGGGCCGGCAGGCGCTCCATTGCCCAGTCGGCAGCGACATCCTTCGGCGCGATTTTGCC
GGTTACTGCGCTGTACCAAATGCGGGACAACGTAAGCACTACATTTCGCTCATCGCCAGCCCAGTCGGGC
GGCGAGTTCCATAGCGTTAAGGTTTCATTTAGCGCCTCAAATAGATCCTGTTCAGGAACCGGATCAAAGA
GTTCCTCCGCCGCTGGACCTACCAAGGCAACGCTATGTTCTCTTGCTTTTGTCAGCAAGATAGCCAGATC
AATGTCGATCGTGGCTGGCTCGAAGATACCTGCAAGAATGTCATTGCGCTGCCATTCTCCAAATTGCAGT
TCGCGCTTAGCTGGATAACGCCACGGAATGATGTCGTCGTGCACAACAATGGTGACTTCTACAGCGCGGA
GAATCTCGCTCTCTCCAGGGGAAGCCGAAGTTTCCAAAAGGTCGTTGATCAAAGCTCGCCGCGTTGTTTC
ATCAAGCCTTACGGTCACCGTAACCAGCAAATCAATATCACTGTGTGGCTTCAGGCCGCCATCCACTGCG
GAGCCGTACAAATGTACGGCCAGCAACGTCGGTTCGAGATGGCGCTCGATGACGCCAACTACCTCTGATA
GTTGAGTCGATACTTCGGCGATCACCGCTTCCCTCATACTCTTCCTTTTTCAATATTATTGAAGCATTTA
TCAGGGTTATTGTCTCATGAGCGGATACATATTTGAATGTATTTAGAAAAATAAACAAATAGCTAGCTCA
CTCGGTCGCTACGCTCCGGGCGTGAGACTGCGGCGGGCGCTGCGGACACATACAAAGTTACCCACAGATT
CCGTGGATAAGCAGGGGACTAACATGTGAGGCAAAACAGCAGGGCCGCGCCGGTGGCGTTTTTCCATAGG
CTCCGCCCTCCTGCCAGAGTTCACATAAACAGACGCTTTTCCGGTGCATCTGTGGGAGCCGTGAGGCTCA
ACCATGAATCTGACAGTACGGGCGAAACCCGACAGGACTTAAAGATCCCCACCGTTTCCGGCGGGTCGCT
CCCTCTTGCGCTCTCCTGTTCCGACCCTGCCGTTTACCGGATACCTGTTCCGCCTTTCTCCCTTACGGGA
AGTGTGGCGCTTTCTCATAGCTCACACACTGGTATCTCGGCTCGGTGTAGGTCGTTCGCTCCAAGCTGGG
CTGTAAGCAAGAACTCCCCGTTCAGCCCGACTGCTGCGCCTTATCCGGTAACTGTTCACTTGAGTCCAAC
CCGGAAAAGCACGGTAAAACGCCACTGGCAGCAGCCATTGGTAACTGGGAGTTCGCAGAGGATTTGTTTA
GCTAAACACGCGGTTGCTCTTGAAGTGTGCGCCAAAGTCCGGCTACACTGGAAGGACAGATTTGGTTGCT
GTGCTCTGCGAAAGCCAGTTACCACGGTTAAGCAGTTCCCCAACTGACTTAACCTTCGATCAAACCACCT
CCCCAGGTGGTTTTTTCGTTTACAGGGCAAAAGATTACGCGCAGAAAAAAAGGATCTCAAGAAGATCCTT
TGATCTTTTCTACTGAACCGCTCTAGATTTCAGTGCAATTTATCTCTTCAAATGTAGCACCTGAAGTCAG
CCCCATACGATATAAGTTGTAATTCTCATGTTAGTCATGCCCCGCGCCCACCGGAAGGAGCTGACTGGGT
TGAAGGCTCTCAAGGGCATCGGTCGAGATCCCGGTGCCTAATGAGTGAGCTAACTTACATTAATTGCGTT
GCGCTCACTGCCCGCTTTCCAGTCGGGAAACCTGTCGTGCCAGCTGCATTAATGAATCGGCCAACGCGCG
GGGAGAGGCGGTTTGCGTATTGGGCGCCAGGGTGGTTTTTCTTTTCACCAGTGAGACGGGCAACAGCTGA
TTGCCCTTCACCGCCTGGCCCTGAGAGAGTTGCAGCAAGCGGTCCACGCTGGTTTGCCCCAGCAGGCGAA
AATCCTGTTTGATGGTGGTTAACGGCGGGATATAACATGAGCTGTCTTCGGTATCGTCGTATCCCACTAC
CGAGATGTCCGCACCAACGCGCAGCCCGGACTCGGTAATGGCGCGCATTGCGCCCAGCGCCATCTGATCG
TTGGCAACCAGCATCGCAGTGGGAACGATGCCCTCATTCAGCATTTGCATGGTTTGTTGAAAACCGGACA
TGGCACTCCAGTCGCCTTCCCGTTCCGCTATCGGCTGAATTTGATTGCGAGTGAGATATTTATGCCAGCC
AGCCAGACGCAGACGCGCCGAGACAGAACTTAATGGGCCCGCTAACAGCGCGATTTGCTGGTGACCCAAT
GCGACCAGATGCTCCACGCCCAGTCGCGTACCGTCTTCATGGGAGAAAATAATACTGTTGATGGGTGTCT
GGTCAGAGACATCAAGAAATAACGCCGGAACATTAGTGCAGGCAGCTTCCACAGCAATGGCATCCTGGTC
ATCCAGCGGATAGTTAATGATCAGCCCACTGACGCGTTGCGCGAGAAGATTGTGCACCGCCGCTTTACAG
GCTTCGACGCCGCTTCGTTCTACCATCGACACCACCACGCTGGCACCCAGTTGATCGGCGCGAGATTTAA
TCGCCGCGACAATTTGCGACGGCGCGTGCAGGGCCAGACTGGAGGTGGCAACGCCAATCAGCAACGACTG
TTTGCCCGCCAGTTGTTGTGCCACGCGGTTGGGAATGTAATTCAGCTCCGCCATCGCCGCTTCCACTTTT
TCCCGCGTTTTCGCAGAAACGTGGCTGGCCTGGTTCACCACGCGGGAAACGGTCTGATAAGAGACACCGG
CATACTCTGCGACATCGTATAACGTTACTGGTTTCACATTCACCACCCTGAATTGACTCTCTTCCGGGCG
CTATCATGCCATACCGCGAAAGGTTTTGCGCCATTCGATGGTGTCCGGGATCTCGACGCTCTCCCTTATG
CGACTCCTGCATTAGGAAATTAATACGACTCACTATA
Features (pLannotate 1.2.2; 17 found; start..end, strand, type, name):
      3..27      +  protein_bind   lac operator: The lac repressor binds to the lac operator to inhibit transcription in E. coli. This inhibition can be relieved by adding lactose or isopropyl-β-D-thiogalactopyranoside (IPTG). lac repressor encoded by lacI
     42..64      +  RBS            RBS: efficient ribosome binding site from bacteriophage T7 gene 10 (Olins and Rangwala, 1989)
   1288..1335    +  terminator     T7 terminator: transcription terminator for bacteriophage T7 RNA polymerase
   1362..1380    +  promoter       T7 promoter: promoter for bacteriophage T7 RNA polymerase
   1381..1405    +  protein_bind   lac operator: The lac repressor binds to the lac operator to inhibit transcription in E. coli. This inhibition can be relieved by adding lactose or isopropyl-β-D-thiogalactopyranoside (IPTG). lac repressor encoded by lacI
   1420..1442    +  RBS            RBS: efficient ribosome binding site from bacteriophage T7 gene 10 (Olins and Rangwala, 1989)
   1444..1713    +  CDS            BSD2 (fragment): BSD2_ARATH - Experimental evidence at protein level: Swiss-Prot protein existence level 1. Chloroplast chaperone required for RuBisCo biogenesis and translational regulation of the RuBisCo large subunit (RbcL) (PubMed:29217567). Stabilizes an end-state assembly intermediate of eight RbcL subunits until the small subunits (RBCSs) become available to produce a complete stable RuBisCo complex containing eight small and eight large subunits (PubMed:29217567). From Arabidopsis thaliana (Mouse-ear cress).
   1758..1805    +  terminator     T7 terminator: transcription terminator for bacteriophage T7 RNA polymerase
   1976..2767    -  CDS            SmR: aminoglycoside adenylyltransferase (Murphy, 1985); aadA; confers resistance to spectinomycin and streptomycin
   2768..2859    -  promoter       AmpR promoter: bla
   2907..3645    -  rep_origin     CloDF13 ori: Plasmids containing the CloDF13 (CDF) origin of replication can be propagated in E. coli cells that contain additional plasmids with compatible origins.
   3742..3806    -  CDS            TcR (fragment): tetracycline efflux protein; tet; confers resistance to tetracycline
   3821..3842    -  protein_bind   CAP binding site: CAP binding activates transcription in the presence of cAMP. E. coli catabolite activator protein
   3855..4937    -  CDS            lacI: lac repressor; lacI; The lac repressor binds to the lac operator to inhibit transcription in E. coli. This inhibition can be relieved by adding lactose or isopropyl-β-D-thiogalactopyranoside (IPTG).
   4938..5015    -  promoter       lacI promoter: lacI
   5023..5058    -  CDS            TcR (fragment): tetracycline efflux protein; tet; confers resistance to tetracycline
   5061..2       +  promoter       T7 promoter (across the origin): promoter for bacteriophage T7 RNA polymerase
