[The description below was written by a language model from this plasmid's Addgene catalogue record and pLannotate feature annotations shown in this document.]
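Description:
pCDF_AaRaf1/BSD2 is a bacterial co-expression plasmid built on the pCDFDuet-1 backbone and carrying two Rubisco assembly chaperones from the hornwort Anthoceros agrestis: Rubisco accumulation factor 1 (Raf1) and BUNDLE SHEATH DEFECTIVE 2 (BSD2). Both coding sequences lack their N-terminal chloroplast transit peptides, so the proteins are made in a form suited to the E. coli cytosol. The plasmid replicates from the CloDF13 origin, which is compatible with other common origins and so allows it to be maintained alongside additional expression plasmids. It is selected through the aadA (SmR) gene, which confers streptomycin and spectinomycin resistance.

Each gene sits in its own expression unit consisting of a T7 promoter, a lac operator, the T7 gene 10 ribosome binding site and a T7 terminator. A plasmid-borne lacI gene supplies repressor, so expression requires a host producing T7 RNA polymerase and is induced with IPTG. In the feature table the second unit contains the BSD2 coding sequence, recognised by homology to the Arabidopsis protein. The first unit has an unannotated gap between its ribosome binding site and terminator that is about the right length for the Raf1 insert. The short TcR fragments and the CAP binding site are annotation remnants of the backbone.

The depositor notes that the plasmid was derived from a three-gene version by removing Raf2. The sequenced record is 5,077 nt, shorter than the 5,859 bp listed in the catalogue, and the record does not explain this difference. The associated work concerns hornwort Rubisco biogenesis in synthetic biology systems. The plasmid's role there is presumably to supply these chaperones for Rubisco assembly in E. coli, though the record states only that it expresses them.
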