Addgene plasmid #229516: pCDF_AaRaf1/BSD2
Purpose: Expresses Anthoceros agrestis chaperones: Raf1,BSD2
Depositing lab: Laura Gunn. Depositing organization: Cornell University. Publication: Unique biogenesis and kinetics of hornwort Rubiscos revealed by synthetic biology systems. Oh ZG, Robison TA, Loh DH, Ang WSL, Ng JZY, Li FW, Gunn LH. Mol Plant. 2024 Dec 2;17(12):1833-1849. doi: 10.1016/j.molp.2024.10.013. Epub 2024 Nov 2. PubMed 39491367.
Backbone
  Vector backbone: pCDFDuet-1
  Backbone manufacturer: Novagen
  Backbone size w/o insert (bp): 3781
  Total vector size (bp): 5859
  Vector type: Bacterial Expression
Growth in bacteria
  Bacterial resistance: Streptomycin, 15 ug/mL μg/mL
  Growth temperature: 37°C
  Growth strain: DH5alpha
  Copy number: Unknown
Gene/Insert 1
  Gene/Insert name: Rubisco accumulation factor 1 (alt name: Raf1)
  Species: Anthoceros agrestis
  Insert size (bp): 1176
  Mutation: N terminus chloroplast transit peptide truncation
  Promoter: T7
  Cloning method: Unknown
  Sequencing primers: 5′ Not available
Gene/Insert 2
  Gene/Insert name: BSD2 (alt name: BUNDLE SHEATH DEFECTIVE 2)
  Species: Anthoceros agrestis
  Insert size (bp): 267
  Mutation: N terminus chloroplast transit peptide truncation
  Promoter: T7
  Cloning method: Unknown
  Sequencing primers: 5′ Not available
Terms and licenses: Academic/Nonprofit Terms; Industry Terms: Not Available to Industry
Depositor comments: Removal of Anthoceros agrestis Raf2 from pCDF_AaRaf1/Raf2/BSD2 was performed by Genscript.
How to cite: pCDF_AaRaf1/BSD2 was a gift from Laura Gunn (Addgene plasmid # 229516 ; http://n2t.net/addgene:229516 ; RRID:Addgene_229516)
